>Addgene plasmid #162529 | pL0-BvCYP76AD1 | addgene full sequence | sequence record 323171 | Addgene NGS Result
GCTTTGAGACCACGAAGTGGCTCTTCAGTGGACGAAAGGGCCTCGTGATACGCCTATTTTTATAGGTTAA
TGTCATGATAATAATGGTTTCTTAGACGTCAGGTGGCACTTTTCGGGGAAATGTGCGCGGAACCCCTATT
TGTTTATTTTTCTAAATACATTCAAATATGTATCCGCTCATGAGACAATAACCCTGATAAATGCTTCAAT
AATATTGAAAAAGGAAGAGTATGCGCTCACGCAACTGGTCCAGAACCTTGACCGAACGCAGCGGTGGTAA
CGGCGCAGTGGCGGTTTTCATGGCTTGTTATGACTGTTTTTTTTTGGGGTACAGTCTATGCCTCGGGCAT
CCAAGCAGCAAGCGCGTTACGCCGTGGGTCGATGTTTGATGTTATGGAGCAGCAACGATGTTACGCAGCA
GGGCAGTCGCCCTAAAACAAAGTTAAACATCATGAGGGAAGCGGTGATCGCCGAAGTATCGACTCAACTA
TCAGAGGTAGTTGGCGTCATCGAGCGCCATCTCGAACCGACGTTGCTGGCCGTACATTTGTACGGCTCCG
CAGTGGATGGCGGCCTGAAGCCACACAGCGATATTGATTTGCTGGTTACGGTGACCGTAAGGCTTGATGA
AACAACGCGGCGAGCTTTGATCAACGACCTTTTGGAAACTTCGGCTTCCCCTGGAGAGAGCGAGATTCTC
CGCGCTGTAGAAGTCACCATTGTTGTGCACGACGACATCATTCCGTGGCGTTATCCAGCTAAGCGCGAAC
TGCAATTTGGAGAATGGCAGCGCAATGACATTCTTGCAGGTATCTTCGAGCCAGCCACGATCGACATTGA
TCTGGCTATCTTGCTGACAAAAGCAAGAGAACATAGCGTTGCCTTGGTAGGTCCAGCGGCGGAGGAACTC
TTTGATCCGGTTCCTGAACAGGATCTATTTGAGGCGCTAAATGAAACCTTAACGCTATGGAACTCGCCGC
CCGACTGGGCTGGCGATGAGCGAAATGTAGTGCTTACGTTGTCCCGCATTTGGTACAGCGCAGTAACCGG
CAAAATCGCGCCGAAGGATGTCGCTGCCGACTGGGCAATGGAGCGCCTGCCGGCCCAGTATCAGCCCGTC
ATACTTGAAGCTAGACAGGCTTATCTTGGACAAGAAGAAGATCGCTTGGCCTCGCGCGCAGATCAGTTGG
AAGAATTTGTCCATTACGTAAAAGGCGAGATCACCAAGGTAGTCGGCAAATAACTGTCAGACCAAGTTTA
CTCATATATACTTTAGATTGATTTAAAACTTCATTTTTAATTTAAAAGGATCTAGGTGAAGATCCTTTTT
GATAATCTCATGACCAAAATCCCTTAACGTGAGTTTTCGTTCCACTGAGCGTCAGACCCCGTAGAAAAGA
TCAAAGGATCTTCTTGAGATCCTTTTTTTCTGCGCGTAATCTGCTGCTTGCAAACAAAAAAACCACCGCT
ACCAGCGGTGGTTTGTTTGCCGGATCAAGAGCTACCAACTCTTTTTCCGAAGGTAACTGGCTTCAGCAGA
GCGCAGATACCAAATACTGTTCTTCTAGTGTAGCCGTAGTTAGGCCACCACTTCAAGAACTCTGTAGCAC
CGCCTACATACCTCGCTCTGCTAATCCTGTTACCAGTGGCTGCTGCCAGTGGCGATAAGTCGTGTCTTAC
CGGGTTGGACTCAAGACGATAGTTACCGGATAAGGCGCAGCGGTCGGGCTGAACGGGGGGTTCGTGCACA
CAGCCCAGCTTGGAGCGAACGACCTACACCGAACTGAGATACCTACAGCGTGAGCTATGAGAAAGCGCCA
CGCTTCCCGAAGGGAGAAAGGCGGACAGGTATCCGGTAAGCGGCAGGGTCGGAACAGGAGAGCGCACGAG
GGAGCTTCCAGGGGGAAACGCCTGGTATCTTTATAGTCCTGTCGGGTTTCGCCACCTCTGACTTGAGCGT
CGATTTTTGTGATGCTCGTCAGGGGGGCGGAGCCTATGGAAAAACGCCAGCAACGCGGCCTTTTTACGGT
TCCTGGCCTTTTGCTGGCCTTTTGCTCACATGTTCTTTCCTGCGTTATCCCCTGATTCTGTGGATAACCG
TATTACCGCCTTTGAGTGAGCTGATACCGCTCGCCGCAGCCGAACGACCGAGCGCAGCGAGTCAGTGAGC
GAGGAAGCGGAAGAGCGCCCAATACGCAAACCGCCTCTCCCCGCGCGTTGGCCGATTCATTAATCACTCT
GTGGTCTCAAATGGATCATGCAACATTAGCAATGATACTAGCCATTTGGTTCATTTCTTTTCATTTCATA
AAATTACTTTTTAGCCAACAAACTACCAAACTTCTTCCTCCTGGTCCAAAACCATTGCCAATAATTGGCA
ACATCTTAGAAGTTGGTAAAAAACCTCATCGTTCATTTGCTAATCTTGCTAAAATTCACGGCCCTTTAAT
ATCGTTACGTCTAGGAAGTGTAACAACTATTGTTGTATCATCAGCAGATGTAGCTAAAGAAATGTTCTTA
AAAAAAGACCACCCTCTTTCTAACCGTACTATTCCTAATTCTGTCACGGCCGGTGACCACCATAAACTTA
CCATGTCGTGGTTGCCGGTTTCGCCGAAATGGCGGAATTTTCGTAAGATTACAGCCGTCCATTTGCTTTC
TCCTCAAAGACTTGATGCTTGCCAAACCTTTCGCCATGCGAAGGTGCAACAGCTTTATGAATATGTGCAA
GAATGTGCACAAAAAGGCCAAGCTGTTGATATTGGCAAAGCTGCATTTACTACCTCCCTTAATTTGTTAT
CTAAACTATTTTTTTCAGTGGAATTAGCCCACCATAAATCACAAACTTCTCAAGAGTTTAAGGAACTAAT
ATGGAACATTATGGAAGATATTGGGAAACCTAACTATGCTGATTATTTTCCTATTTTAGGCTGTGTTGAT
CCATCAGGTATTCGACGAAGATTAGCATGTAGTTTTGACAAGTTGATTGCAGTTTTTCAGAGTATAATAT
GTGAAAGGCTTGCGCCTGATTCTTCAACTGCAACAACAACGACGACTGATGATGTGCTAGACGTTCTTCT
TCAGCTCTTCAAACAAAATGAGCTCACTATGGGCGAGATTAACCATTTGCTCGTCGACATTTTTGATGCT
GGAACAGACACTACATCAAGTACTTTTGAGTGGGTCATGGCAGAGTTAATTAGGAATCCTGAAATGATGG
AAAAGGCTCAAGAAGAAATTAAGCAAGTATTAGGCAAAGATAAACAAATTCAGGAATCAGACATTATTAA
CCTACCTTACTTACAAGCCATTATCAAAGAAACTTTGCGACTACATCCACCAACTGTATTTCTTTTGCCT
CGTAAAGCCGACACTGATGTTGAACTATATGGTTATATTGTGCCTAAAGATGCACAAATACTTGTTAACT
TATGGGCTATTGGAAGAGATCCTAATGCCTGGCAAAATGCTGATATTTTTTCGCCCGAAAGATTTATAGG
GTGTGAAATTGATGTCAAAGGAAGAGATTTTGGACTCTTACCTTTTGGAGCTGGAAGAAGGATATGTCCT
GGGATGAATTTGGCCATTAGAATGTTAACTTTGATGCTAGCTACTTTGCTTCAATTCTTCAATTGGAAGC
TTGAAGGAGACATAAGTCCAAAAGACTTAGACATGGATGAGAAATTTGGGATTGCGTTACAAAAGACAAA
GCCTTTAAAACTTATTCCAATACCTAGGTATTGA
Features (pLannotate 1.2.2; 7 found; start..end, strand, type, name):
    126..230     +  promoter       AmpR promoter: bla
    221..301     -  CDS            int (fragment): INT2_ECOLX - Protein inferred from homology: Swiss-Prot protein existence level 3. Putative integrase believed to be involved in the insertion of antibiotic resistance genes into plasmids and transposons. From Escherichia coli.
    389..445     +  CDS            GmR (fragment): gentamycin acetyltransferase; aacC1; confers resistance to gentamycin
    452..1240    +  CDS            aadA: S3AD_ECOLX - Experimental evidence at protein level: Swiss-Prot protein existence level 1. Mediates bacterial resistance to the antibiotics streptomycin and spectinomycin. From Escherichia coli.
   1414..2002    +  rep_origin     ori: high-copy-number ColE1/pMB1/pBR322/pUC origin of replication
   2185..2234    +  CDS            lacI (fragment): lac repressor; lacI; The lac repressor binds to the lac operator to inhibit transcription in E. coli. This inhibition can be relieved by adding lactose or isopropyl-β-D-thiogalactopyranoside (IPTG).
   2251..3741    +  CDS            CYP76AD1: C76AD_BETVU - Also known as Bv2g029890_ucyh From Beta vulgaris (Sugar beet).
