[The description below was written by a language model from this plasmid's Addgene catalogue record and pLannotate feature annotations shown in this document.]
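Description:
pL0-BvCYP76AD1 is a MoClo Golden Gate level 0 part plasmid that stores the coding sequence of cytochrome P450 76AD1 from Beta vulgaris (sugar beet) in the pUC19-derived acceptor pICH41308, which is the standard acceptor for CDS1 modules. It is propagated in E. coli at high copy from a ColE1/pUC-type origin and selected with spectinomycin through the aadA streptomycin/spectinomycin adenylyltransferase gene, which lies downstream of a bla-type promoter. The short integrase, gentamicin acetyltransferase and lacI fragments annotated around the marker and origin look like remnants of the backbone's construction rather than functional genes.

The roughly 1.5 kb CYP76AD1 open reading frame was inserted with the type IIS enzyme BpiI, and both sites were destroyed during cloning, as expected for a level 0 assembly. No promoter, terminator or tag is annotated next to the insert. Although the plasmid is catalogued as a bacterial expression vector, it therefore serves as a promoterless parts donor: the CDS is meant to be released in later Golden Gate reactions and joined to promoter and terminator modules to build level 1 transcription units. CYP76AD1 acts early in betalain pigment biosynthesis, and the associated publication uses betalain production as a visible reporter for real-time in vivo imaging of arbuscular mycorrhizal colonisation in plants.

The catalogue's total size of 2,742 bp does not match the sequenced record of 3,744 nt. The sequenced length agrees with the stated backbone size plus the insert size.
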