Addgene plasmid #162529: pL0-BvCYP76AD1
Purpose: Beta vulgaris cytochrome P450 76AD1 coding sequence in pICH41308 MoClo Golden Gate level 0 acceptor for CDS1 modules.
Depositing lab: Sam Brockington. Depositing organization: University of Cambridge. Publication: MycoRed: Betalain pigments enable in vivo real-time visualisation of arbuscular mycorrhizal colonisation. Timoneda A, Yunusov T, Quan C, Gavrin A, Brockington SF, Schornack S. PLoS Biol. 2021 Jul 14;19(7):e3001326. doi: 10.1371/journal.pbio.3001326. PubMed 34260583.
Backbone
  Vector backbone: pICH41308
  Backbone manufacturer: 47998 (Sylvestre Marillonnet)
  Backbone size w/o insert (bp): 2248
  Total vector size (bp): 2742
  Vector type: Bacterial Expression ; pUC19-derived
Growth in bacteria
  Bacterial resistance: Spectinomycin, 50 μg/mL
  Growth temperature: 37°C
  Growth strain: DH5alpha
  Copy number: High Copy
Gene/Insert
  Gene/Insert name: CYP76AD1 (alt name: cytochrome P450 76AD1)
  Species: Beta vulgaris
  Insert size (bp): 1494
  GenBank ID: MH836617
  Cloning method: Restriction Enzyme; 5′ cloning site BpiI (destroyed during cloning); 3′ cloning site BpiI (destroyed during cloning)
  Sequencing primers: 5′ MoClo_lv0_F0015: CGTTATCCCCTGATTCTGTGGATAAC; 3′ MoClo_lv0_R0016: GTCTCATGAGCGGATACATATTTGAATG
Terms and licenses: Academic/Nonprofit Terms; Industry Terms: Not Available to Industry
How to cite: pL0-BvCYP76AD1 was a gift from Sam Brockington (Addgene plasmid # 162529 ; http://n2t.net/addgene:162529 ; RRID:Addgene_162529)
